>Addgene plasmid #233401 | XZ142 CMV-TO-signal-B2AR-ADAR2dd(DD-E488Q-T501A) (FLP-IN) | addgene full sequence | sequence record 466393 | Addgene NGS Result
GTATTGACGCCGGGCAAGAGCAACTCGGTCGCCGCATACACTATTCTCAGAATGACTTGGTTGAGTACTC
ACCAGTCACAGAAAAGCATCTTACGGATGGCATGACAGTAAGAGAATTATGCAGTGCTGCCATAACCATG
AGTGATAACACTGCGGCCAACTTACTTCTGACAACGATCGGAGGACCGAAGGAGCTAACCGCTTTTTTGC
ACAACATGGGGGATCATGTAACTCGCCTTGATCGTTGGGAACCGGAGCTGAATGAAGCCATACCAAACGA
CGAGCGTGACACCACGATGCCTGTAGCAATGGCAACAACGTTGCGCAAACTATTAACTGGCGAACTACTT
ACTCTAGCTTCCCGGCAACAATTAATAGACTGGATGGAGGCGGATAAAGTTGCAGGACCACTTCTGCGCT
CGGCCCTTCCGGCTGGCTGGTTTATTGCTGATAAATCTGGAGCCGGTGAGCGTGGGTCTCGCGGTATCAT
TGCAGCACTGGGGCCAGATGGTAAGCCCTCCCGTATCGTAGTTATCTACACGACGGGGAGTCAGGCAACT
ATGGATGAACGAAATAGACAGATCGCTGAGATAGGTGCCTCACTGATTAAGCATTGGTAACTGTCAGACC
AAGTTTACTCATATATACTTTAGATTGATTTAAAACTTCATTTTTAATTTAAAAGGATCTAGGTGAAGAT
CCTTTTTGATAATCTCATGACCAAAATCCCTTAACGTGAGTTTTCGTTCCACTGAGCGTCAGACCCCGTA
GAAAAGATCAAAGGATCTTCTTGAGATCCTTTTTTTCTGCGCGTAATCTGCTGCTTGCAAACAAAAAAAC
CACCGCTACCAGCGGTGGTTTGTTTGCCGGATCAAGAGCTACCAACTCTTTTTCCGAAGGTAACTGGCTT
CAGCAGAGCGCAGATACCAAATACTGTTCTTCTAGTGTAGCCGTAGTTAGGCCACCACTTCAAGAACTCT
GTAGCACCGCCTACATACCTCGCTCTGCTAATCCTGTTACCAGTGGCTGCTGCCAGTGGCGATAAGTCGT
GTCTTACCGGGTTGGACTCAAGACGATAGTTACCGGATAAGGCGCAGCGGTCGGGCTGAACGGGGGGTTC
GTGCACACAGCCCAGCTTGGAGCGAACGACCTACACCGAACTGAGATACCTACAGCGTGAGCTATGAGAA
AGCGCCACGCTTCCCGAAGGGAGAAAGGCGGACAGGTATCCGGTAAGCGGCAGGGTCGGAACAGGAGAGC
GCACGAGGGAGCTTCCAGGGGGAAACGCCTGGTATCTTTATAGTCCTGTCGGGTTTCGCCACCTCTGACT
TGAGCGTCGATTTTTGTGATGCTCGTCAGGGGGGCGGAGCCTATGGAAAAACGCCAGCAACGCGGCCTTT
TTACGGTTCCTGGCCTTTTGCTGGCCTTTTGCTCACATGTTCTTTCCTGCGTTATCCCCTGATTCTGTGG
ATAACCGTATTACCGCCTTTGAGTGAGCTGATACCGCTCGCCGCAGCCGAACGACCGAGCGCAGCGAGTC
AGTGAGCGAGGAAGCGGAAGAGCGCCCAATACGCAAACCGCCTCTCCCCGCGCGTTGGCCGATTCATTAA
TGCAGCTGGCACGACAGGTTTCCCGACTGGAAAGCGGGCAGTGAGCGCAACGCAATTAATGTGAGTTAGC
TCACTCATTAGGCACCCCAGGCTTTACACTTTATGCTTCCGGCTCGTATGTTGTGTGGAATTGTGAGCGG
ATAACAATTTCACACAGGAAACAGCTATGACCATGATTACGCCAAGCTCTAGCTAGAGGTCGACGGTATA
CAGACATGATAAGATACATTGATGAGTTTGGACAAACCACAACTAGAATGCAGTGAAAAAAATGCTTTAT
TTGTGAAATTTGTGATGCTATTGCTTTATTTGTAACCATTATAAGCTGCAATAAACAAGTTGGGGTGGGC
GAAGAACTCCAGCATGAGATCCCCGCGCTGGAGGATCATCCAGCCGGCGTCCCGGAAAACGATTCCGAAG
CCCAACCTTTCATAGAAGGCGGCGGTGGAATCGAAATCTCGTAGTACGTGCTATTCCTTTGCCCTCGGAC
GAGTGCTGGGGCGTCGGTTTCCACTATCGGCGAGTACTTCTACACAGCCATCGGTCCAGACGGCCGCGCT
TCTGCGGGCGATTTGTGTACGCCCGACAGTCCCGGCTCCGGATCGGACGATTGCGTCGCATCGACCCTGC
GCCCAAGCTGCATCATCGAAATTGCCGTCAACCAAGCTCTGATAGAGTTGGTCAAGACCAATGCGGAGCA
TATACGCCCGGAGCCGCGGCGATCCTGCAAGCTCCGGATGCCTCCGCTCGAAGTAGCGCGTCTGCTGCTC
CATACAAGCCAACCACGGCCTCCAGAAGAAGATGTTGGCGACCTCGTATTGGGAATCCCCGAACATCGCC
TCGCTCCAGTCAATGACCGCTGTTATGCGGCCATTGTCCGTCAGGACATTGTTGGAGCCGAAATCCGCGT
GCACGAGGTGCCGGACTTCGGGGCAGTCCTCGGCCCAAAGCATCAGCTCATCGAGAGCCTGCGCGACGGA
CGCACTGACGGTGTCGTCCATCACAGTTTGCCAGTGATACACATGGGGATCAGCAATCGCGCATATGAAA
TCACGCCATGTAGTGTATTGACCGATTCCTTGCGGTCCGAATGGGCCGAACCCGCTCGTCTGGCTAAGAT
CGGCCGCAGCGATCGCATCCATGGCCTCCGCGACCGGCTGCAGAACAGCGGGCAGTTCGGTTTCAGGCAG
GTCTTGCAACGTGACACCCTGTGCACGGCGGGAGATGCAATAGGTCAGGCTCTCGCTGAATTCCCCAATG
TCAAGCACTTCCGGAATCGGGAGCGCGGCCGATGCAAAGTGCCGATAAACATAACGATCTTTGTAGAAAC
CATCGGCGCAGCTATTTACCCGCAGGACATATCCACGCCCTCCTACATCGAAGCTGAAAGCACGAGATTC
TTCGCCCTCCGAGAGCTGCATCAGGTCGGAGACGCTGTCGAACTTTTCGATCAGAAACTTCTCGACAGAC
GTCGCGGTGAGTTCAGGCTTTTTGGCCAAGGAAGTTCCTATACTTTCTAGAGAATAGGAACTTCGGAATA
GGAACTTCTAGGTACGTGAACCATCACCCT
[91 nt withheld, positions 3181-3271]
G
[124 nt withheld, positions 3273-3396]
GGGGATACCCCCTAGAGCCCCAGCTGGTTCTTTCCGCCTCAGAAGCCATAGAGCCCACCGCATCCCCAGA
ACATCGATAGATCTCCATAGAGCCCACCGCATCCCCAGCATGCCTGCTATTGTCTTCCCAATCCTCCCCC
TTGCTGTCCTGCCCCACCCCACCCCCCAGAATAGAATGACACCTACTCAGACAATGCGATGCAATTTCCT
CATTTTATTAGGAAAGGACAGTGGGAGTGGCACCTTCCAGGGTCAAGGAAGGCACGGGGGAGGGGCAAAC
AACAGATGGCTGGCAACTAGAAGGCACAGTCGAGGCTGATCAGCGGGTTTAAACTCAATGATGATTATGA
TGATGGTCGACGGCGCTATTCAGATCCTCTTCTGAGATGAGTTTTTGTTCGGGCCCTCCTCGAGCGGCTC
AGGGCGTGAGTGAGAACTGGTCCTGCTCGGTGGGCTTCTCCACCCAGGCCCCCAGCCCCGCCTTGATGAA
GGCTGTGAACAGACGCGCCTTGGCGGCCTGGTACTCCTTTGCCGCCAGCTTGGACTCATGGTACACGTTG
GGTTTGGTAATCTTGGAGCGTAGTAAGTGGGAGGGAACCTTGCCGTGCACACGCATCCAGCGACAGTACA
ACGCGTGCTTACACAGGCGGGACGCGCGGCCCAGCTCATCCTTCCCAGTCGTGGCGTTGATGACCTCAAT
AGCGGAGTCGCCTACCGTCCAGTTGACACTGAAGTTGGGGGCCTTCCCTGGCTGCCGTGCTTCTGCATTG
CTGATGCCACTGAGCAAAGGCTTGTTGAGGGTGTAGAGAGGTGGCAGGTCCTCTATGTTGGAGATCCGCT
GGTACATGGCCCTGGAAAGGTGGTCCCCGTGGTAAAGGCTGCCCAGGATGATGCTCGAGAAGTAAATGGG
CTCCACGAAAATGCTGAGCAGGGATCCCTGGATGCCCACCACGTTCCAGCGTGCAATCTTGTCACTGCAG
GACATGGTGAGCAGCCGCTCCCCTTGCAGCACCCCGTCCCACGCTTGGATGCTCGCATTGGAGCGCACTG
GAATCGTCCCCTGACCAGACTCTATTTTGGTCCGTAGCTGTCCTCTTGCTTTACGATTTGGGTGTCTATC
TGCTGGTTCTTCCAGGATTGGCTCATGTGGTGAGAAGATTCTGGCATCTCCACAGGGAGAGGTGCTGATG
TACAGATGAAACTGGACATTCTCCTTCAGCCTAAACCCCCCTCGCTCTGATTTCTGAAAGATGGATCTTT
TTTGATCATCTTTGTTATTTAAGTAAAGCTCAAGTTGTGTATAAAGAAATCTGAGCAAGGATCTCCGAGA
TATTATTTCTGCATGGCAGTCATTTAATGCAAGGCCACGATCACTCATGTATTCACCATTAATACATTTT
GTTCCTGTAGAAACACTTATCACCTTGGCATCTTTAACATCTGTGCCTGTTGTCATGACGACTCCAGCCA
GCACTTTTCTGCGAGCGTGAGGGGAGGAGAAGTTGTCGGTCAGGTCACCAAACTTACCCAGGACCAGGCG
TGAGACAGCGTCAGCTAAAACCTGCGGTAAATGCAGCTGAAGACCCTCACTGGGAATAGGCTGGCGAGAT
GGCGTTTGATCCAAGTGCAAAGCACCGGTACCCAGCAGTGAGTCATTTGTACTACAATTCCTCCCTTGTG
AATCAATGTTATCGCTAGGCACAGTACCTTGATGGCCCACAAAGTCTTCCGTGCCTGGGAGGTCTTCACA
CAGCAGTTTATTTTCTTTCTCCTGTTCCACGTGATATCCACTCTGCTCCCCTGTGTTGCCGTTGCTGGAG
TAGCCATTCCCATAGGCCTTCAAAGAAGACCTGCGCAGGCACAGAAGCTCCTGGAAGGCAATCCTGAAAT
CTGGGCTCCGGCAGTAGATAAGGGGATTGAAACCAGAATTGACATAGCCTATCCAATTTAGGAGGATGTA
AACTTCCTTACGGATGAGGTTATCCTGGATCACATGCACAATGTTAACGATGAAGAAGGGCAGCCAGCAG
AGGGTGAAAGTGCCCATGATGATGCCTAACGTCTTGAGGGCTTTGTGCTCCTTCAAGCAGAACTTGGAAG
ATCTGCGGAGTCCATGCCCCGTCCGCCCATCCTGCTCCACCTGGCTAAGGTTCTGGACATGGAAGCGGCC
CTCAGATTTGTCAATCTTCTGGAGCTGCCTTTTGGCCTCCTGAAAGACCCTGGAGTAGACGAAGACCATG
ATCACCAGGGGAACGTAGAAGGACACGATGGAAGAGGCAATGGCATAGGCTTGGTTCGTGAAGAAGTCAC
AGCAGGTCTCATTGGCATAGCAGTTGATGGCTTCCTGGTGGGTGGCCCGATACCAGTGCATCTGAATGGG
CAAGAAGGAGGTAAGGCCTGACACAATCCACACCATCAGAATGATCACCCGGGCCTTATTCTTGGTCAGC
AGGCTCTGGTACTTGAAAGGTGAAGTAATGGCAAAGTAGCGATCCACTGCGATCACGCACAGGGTCTCAA
TGCTGGCCGTGACGCACAGCACATCAATGGAAGTCCAAAACTCGCACCAGAAGTTGCCAAAAGTCCACAT
TTTCATAAGAATATGGGCGGCCCCAAAGGGCACCACTGCCAGGCCCATGACCAGATCAGCACAGGCCAGT
GAAGTGATGAAGTAGTTGGTGACCGTCTGCAGACGCTCGAACTTGGCAATGGCTGTGATGACCAGCACAT
TGCCAAACACGATGGCCAGGACGATGAGAGACATGACGATGCCCATGCCCACCACCCACACCTCGTCCCT
TTGCTGCGTGACGTCGTGGTCCGGCGCATGGCTTCTATTGGGTGCCAGCAAGAAGGCGCTGCCGTTCCCG
GGTTGCCCGCCGCTGGCGTCATCATCGTCCTTGTAGTCGGCGAATACCAGGCAGAAGATGTAGCTCAGGG
CGATGATCGTCTTCATGGTGGCGAAGCTTAAGTTTAAACGCTAGAGTCCGGAGGCTGGATCGGTCCCGGT
GTCTTCTATGGAGGTCAAAACAGCGTGGATGGCGTCTCCAGGCGATCTGACGGTTCACTAAACGAGCTCG
TCGACGATCTCTATCACTGATAGGGAGATCTCTATCACTGATAGGGAGAGCTCTGCTTATATAGACCTCC
CACCGTACACGCCTACCGCCCATTTGCGTCAATGGGGCGGAGTTGTTACGACATTTTGGAAAGTCCCGTT
GATTTTGGTGCCAAAACAAACTCCCATTGACGTCAATGGGGTGGAGACTTGGAAATCCCCGTGAGTCAAA
CCGCTATCCACGCCCATTGATGTACTGCCAAAACCGCATCACCATGGTAATAGCGATGACTAATACGTAG
ATGTACTGCCAAGTAGGAAAGTCCCATAAGGTCATGTACTGGGCATAATGCCAGGCGGGCCATTTACCGT
CATTGACGTCAATAGGGGGCGTACTTGGCATATGATACACTTGATGTACTGCCAAGTGGGCAGTTTACCG
TAAATACTCCACCCATTGACGTCAATGGAAAGTCCCTATTGGCGTTACTATGGGAACATACGTCATTATT
GACGTCAATGGGCGGGGGTCGTTGGGCGGTCAGCCAGGCGGGCCATTTACCGTAAGTTATGTAACGCGGA
ACTCCATATATGGGCTATGAACTAATGACCCCGTAATTGATTACTATTAATAACTAGTCAATAATCAATG
TCAACGCGTATATCTGGCCCGTACGAAGCAGCGCAAAACGCCTAACCCTAAGCAGATTCTTCATGCAATT
GTCGGTCAAGCCTTGCCTTGTTGTAGCTTAAATTTTGCTCGCGCACTACTCAGCGACCTCCAACACACAA
GCAGGGAGCAGATACTGGCTTAACTATGCGGCATCAGAGCAGATTGTACTGAGAGTGCACCATAGGGGAT
CGGGAGATCTCCCGATCCGTCGACGTCAGGTGGCACTTTTCGGGGAAATGTGCGCGGAACCCCTATTTGT
TTATTTTTCTAAATACATTCAAATATGTATCCGCTCATGAGACAATAACCCTGATAAATGCTTCAATAAT
ATTGAAAAAGGAAGAGTATGAGTATTCAACATTTCCGTGTCGCCCTTATTCCCTTTTTTGCGGCATTTTG
CCTTCCTGTTTTTGCTCACCCAGAAACGCTGGTGAAAGTAAAAGATGCTGAAGATCAGTTGGGTGCACGA
GTGGGTTACATCGAACTGGATCTCAACAGCGGTAAGATCCTTGAGAGTTTTCGCCCCGAAGAACGTTTTC
CAATGATGAGCACTTTTAAAGTTCTGCTATGTGGCGCGGTATTATCCC
Features (pLannotate 1.2.2; 24 found; start..end, strand, type, name):
    791..1379    +  rep_origin     ori: high-copy-number ColE1/pMB1/pBR322/pUC origin of replication
   1562..1654    +  CDS            lacI (fragment): lac repressor; lacI; The lac repressor binds to the lac operator to inhibit transcription in E. coli. This inhibition can be relieved by adding lactose or isopropyl-β-D-thiogalactopyranoside (IPTG).
   1667..1688    +  protein_bind   CAP binding site: CAP binding activates transcription in the presence of cAMP. E. coli catabolite activator protein
   1703..1733    +  promoter       lac promoter: promoter for the E. coli lac operon
   1741..1757    +  protein_bind   lac operator: The lac repressor binds to the lac operator to inhibit transcription in E. coli. This inhibition can be relieved by adding lactose or isopropyl-β-D-thiogalactopyranoside (IPTG). lac repressor encoded by lacI
   1830..1951    -  polyA_signal   SV40 poly(A) signal: SV40 polyadenylation signal
   1946..2071    -  CDS            ble (fragment): BLE_KLEPN - Experimental evidence at protein level: Swiss-Prot protein existence level 1. Binding protein with a strong affinity to the bleomycin family of antibiotics. Binds to CL990; an antimitotic-antibiotic compound. From Klebsiella pneumoniae.
   2081..3103    -  CDS            HygR: aminoglycoside phosphotransferase from E. coli; aph(4)-Ia; confers resistance to hygromycin
   3111..3158    -  protein_bind   FRT: FLP-mediated recombination occurs in the 8-bp core sequence TCTAGAAA (Turan and Bode, 2011). FLP recombinase from the Saccharomyces cerevisiae 2μ plasmid
   3163..3396    -  rep_origin     f1 ori (fragment) (sequence partly withheld): f1 bacteriophage origin of replication; arrow indicates direction of (+) strand synthesis
   3417..3438    -  promoter       SV40 promoter (fragment): SV40 enhancer and early promoter
   3442..3465    -  polyA_signal   bGH poly(A) signal (fragment): bovine growth hormone polyadenylation signal
   3481..3705    -  polyA_signal   bGH poly(A) signal: bovine growth hormone polyadenylation signal
   3818..5026    -  CDS            Adarb1 (fragment): RED1_RAT - Also known as Red1. Experimental evidence at protein level: Swiss-Prot protein existence level 1. Catalyzes the hydrolytic deamination of adenosine to inosine in double-stranded RNA (dsRNA) referred to as A-to-I RNA editing. This may affect gene expression and function in a number of ways that include mRNA translation by changing codons and hence the amino acid sequence of proteins; pre-mRNA splicing by altering splice site recognition sequences; RNA stability by changing sequences involved in nuclease recognition; genetic stability in the case of RNA virus genomes by changing seque
   5039..6274    -  CDS            ADRB2: ADRB2_HUMAN - Also known as ADRB2R, B2AR. Experimental evidence at protein level: Swiss-Prot protein existence level 1. Beta-adrenergic receptors mediate the catecholamine-induced activation of adenylate cyclase through the action of G proteins. The beta-2-adrenergic receptor binds epinephrine with an approximately 30- fold greater affinity than it does norepinephrine. From Homo sapiens (Human).
   6284..6304    -  CDS            3xFLAG (fragment): three tandem FLAG® epitope tags
   6442..6475    -  promoter       TRE3GV promoter (fragment): 3rd-generation Tet-responsive promoter that can be activated by binding of Tet-On® 3G, optimized for retroviral and lentiviral vectors
   6483..6502    -  promoter       PLtetO-1 promoter (fragment): modified phage lambda PL promoter with tet operator sites (Lutz and Bujard, 1997)
   6504..6523    -  promoter       PLtetO-1 promoter (fragment): modified phage lambda PL promoter with tet operator sites (Lutz and Bujard, 1997)
   6525..6728    -  promoter       CMV promoter: human cytomegalovirus (CMV) immediate early promoter
   6729..7108    -  enhancer       CMV enhancer: human cytomegalovirus immediate early enhancer
   7258..7310    +  misc_feature   bom (fragment): basis of mobility region from pBR322
   7369..7473    +  promoter       AmpR promoter: bla
   7474..620     +  CDS            AmpR (across the origin): β-lactamase; bla; confers resistance to ampicillin, carbenicillin, and related antibiotics
