[The description below was written by a language model from this plasmid's Addgene catalogue record and pLannotate feature annotations shown in this document.]
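Description:
XZ142 CMV-TO-signal-B2AR-ADAR2dd(DD-E488Q-T501A) (FLP-IN) is a 7.7 kb mammalian expression plasmid built on a Flp-In-type backbone, intended for site-specific integration into mammalian host cells that carry a genomic FRT landing site. In bacteria it is maintained as a high-copy plasmid through a ColE1/pUC-type origin and selected with ampicillin via the β-lactamase gene. A partial f1 origin and lac promoter/operator remnants are also annotated as backbone carry-over. The integration module is an FRT site placed directly upstream of a hygromycin resistance coding sequence followed by an SV40 polyadenylation signal. No full promoter is annotated in front of HygR, consistent with the usual Flp-In design in which FLP-mediated recombination places the marker behind a promoter at the genomic site, so that hygromycin resistance reports correct integration.

The payload is a synthetic fusion receptor driven by the CMV enhancer and promoter. Two short tet operator matches lie just downstream of the promoter, matching the "TO" in the name and implying tetracycline-repressor-controlled expression in cells that express TetR. The open reading frame begins, according to the name, with a signal sequence. A short FLAG-type epitope match follows, then the human β2-adrenergic receptor (ADRB2), fused at its C-terminus to the deaminase domain of ADAR2, and the cassette ends with a bGH polyadenylation signal. The deaminase domain carries the E488Q and T501A mutations, and the record specifies that this version lacks a V2 tail. ADAR2dd catalyses adenosine-to-inosine RNA editing. The associated publication concerns post-transcriptional modular synthetic receptors, suggesting that the fusion links receptor activity to RNA editing, although the record does not describe the mechanism or partner components.
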