Addgene plasmid #233401: XZ142 CMV-TO-signal-B2AR-ADAR2dd(DD-E488Q-T501A) (FLP-IN)
Purpose: _-2 adrenergic receptor-ADAR2dd(E488Q, T501A), no V2 tail
Depositing lab: Xiaojing Gao. Depositing organization: Stanford University. Publication: Post-transcriptional modular synthetic receptors. Zhang X, Mille-Fragoso LS, Kaseniit KE, Lee AP, Zhang M, Call CC, Hu Y, Xie Y, Gao XJ. Nat Chem Biol. 2025 Mar 28. doi: 10.1038/s41589-025-01872-w. PubMed 40155716.
Backbone
  Vector backbone: FLP-IN
  Vector type: Mammalian Expression
Growth in bacteria
  Bacterial resistance: Ampicillin, 100 μg/mL
  Growth temperature: 37°C
  Growth strain: DH5alpha
  Copy number: High Copy
Gene/Insert
  Gene/Insert name: B2AR-ADAR2dd
  Species: Synthetic
  Mutation: E488Q, T501A on ADAR2dd
  Promoter: CMV
  Cloning method: Gibson Cloning
Terms and licenses: Academic/Nonprofit Terms; Industry Terms: Not Available to Industry
Depositor comments: https://benchling.com/s/seq-iz9oiacqsPpxHItmHrpw?m=slm-R6R4EKeqkVZMGB6WWjtF for annotated sequence file. Please visit https://doi.org/10.1101/2024.05.03.592453 for bioRxiv preprint.
How to cite: XZ142 CMV-TO-signal-B2AR-ADAR2dd(DD-E488Q-T501A) (FLP-IN) was a gift from Xiaojing Gao (Addgene plasmid # 233401 ; http://n2t.net/addgene:233401 ; RRID:Addgene_233401)
